>Addgene plasmid #86887 | pET15b-PvuRts1I | addgene full sequence | sequence record 172515 | Addgene NGS Result
GATGGCATGACAGTAAGAGAATTATGCAGTGCTGCCATAACCATGAGTGATAACACTGCGGCCAACTTAC
TTCTGACAACGATCGGAGGACCGAAGGAGCTAACCGCTTTTTTGCACAACATGGGGGATCATGTAACTCG
CCTTGATCGTTGGGAACCGGAGCTGAATGAAGCCATACCAAACGACGAGCGTGACACCACGATGCCTGCA
GCAATGGCAACAACGTTGCGCAAACTATTAACTGGCGAACTACTTACTCTAGCTTCCCGGCAACAATTAA
TAGACTGGATGGAGGCGGATAAAGTTGCAGGACCACTTCTGCGCTCGGCCCTTCCGGCTGGCTGGTTTAT
TGCTGATAAATCTGGAGCCGGTGAGCGTGGGTCTCGCGGTATCATTGCAGCACTGGGGCCAGATGGTAAG
CCCTCCCGTATCGTAGTTATCTACACGACGGGGAGTCAGGCAACTATGGATGAACGAAATAGACAGATCG
CTGAGATAGGTGCCTCACTGATTAAGCATTGGTAACTGTCAGACCAAGTTTACTCATATATACTTTAGAT
TGATTTAAAACTTCATTTTTAATTTAAAAGGATCTAGGTGAAGATCCTTTTTGATAATCTCATGACCAAA
ATCCCTTAACGTGAGTTTTCGTTCCACTGAGCGTCAGACCCCGTAGAAAAGATCAAAGGATCTTCTTGAG
ATCCTTTTTTTCTGCGCGTAATCTGCTGCTTGCAAACAAAAAAACCACCGCTACCAGCGGTGGTTTGTTT
GCCGGATCAAGAGCTACCAACTCTTTTTCCGAAGGTAACTGGCTTCAGCAGAGCGCAGATACCAAATACT
GTCCTTCTAGTGTAGCCGTAGTTAGGCCACCACTTCAAGAACTCTGTAGCACCGCCTACATACCTCGCTC
TGCTAATCCTGTTACCAGTGGCTGCTGCCAGTGGCGATAAGTCGTGTCTTACCGGGTTGGACTCAAGACG
ATAGTTACCGGATAAGGCGCAGCGGTCGGGCTGAACGGGGGGTTCGTGCACACAGCCCAGCTTGGAGCGA
ACGACCTACACCGAACTGAGATACCTACAGCGTGAGCTATGAGAAAGCGCCACGCTTCCCGAAGGGAGAA
AGGCGGACAGGTATCCGGTAAGCGGCAGGGTCGGAACAGGAGAGCGCACGAGGGAGCTTCCAGGGGGAAA
CGCCTGGTATCTTTATAGTCCTGTCGGGTTTCGCCACCTCTGACTTGAGCGTCGATTTTTGTGATGCTCG
TCAGGGGGGCGGAGCCTATGGAAAAACGCCAGCAACGCGGCCTTTTTACGGTTCCTGGCCTTTTGCTGGC
CTTTTGCTCACATGTTCTTTCCTGCGTTATCCCCTGATTCTGTGGATAACCGTATTACCGCCTTTGAGTG
AGCTGATACCGCTCGCCGCAGCCGAACGACCGAGCGCAGCGAGTCAGTGAGCGAGGAAGCGGAAGAGCGC
CTGATGCGGTATTTTCTCCTTACGCATCTGTGCGGTATTTCACACCGCAATGGTGCACTCTCAGTACAAT
CTGCTCTGATGCCGCATAGTTAAGCCAGTATACACTCCGCTATCGCTACGTGACTGGGTCATGGCTGCGC
CCCGACACCCGCCAACACCCGCTGACGCGCCCTGACGGGCTTGTCTGCTCCCGGCATCCGCTTACAGACA
AGCTGTGACCGTCTCCGGGAGCTGCATGTGTCAGAGGTTTTCACCGTCATCACCGAAACGCGCGAGGCAG
CTGCGGTAAAGCTCATCAGCGTGGTCGTGAAGCGATTCACAGATGTCTGCCTGTTCATCCGCGTCCAGCT
CGTTGAGTTTCTCCAGAAGCGTTAATGTCTGGCTTCTGATAAAGCGGGCCATGTTAAGGGCGGTTTTTTC
CTGTTTGGTCACTGATGCCTCCGTGTAAGGGGGATTTCTGTTCATGGGGGTAATGATACCGATGAAACGA
GAGAGGATGCTCACGATACGGGTTACTGATGATGAACATGCCCGGTTACTGGAACGTTGTGAGGGTAAAC
AACTGGCGGTATGGATGCGGCGGGACCAGAGAAAAATCACTCAGGGTCAATGCCAGCGCTTCGTTAATAC
AGATGTAGGTGTTCCACAGGGTAGCCAGCAGCATCCTGCGATGCAGATCCGGAACATAATGGTGCAGGGC
GCTGACTTCCGCGTTTCCAGACTTTACGAAACACGGAAACCGAAGACCATTCATGTTGTTGCTCAGGTCG
CAGACGTTTTGCAGCAGCAGTCGCTTCACGTTCGCTCGCGTATCGGTGATTCATTCTGCTAACCAGTAAG
GCAACCCCGCCAGCCTAGCCGGGTCCTCAACGACAGGAGCACGATCATGCGCACCCGTGGCCAGGACCCA
ACGCTGCCCGAGATGCGCCGCGTGCGGCTGCTGGAGATGGCGGACGCGATGGATATGTTCTGCCAAGGGT
TGGTTTGCGCATTCACAGTTCTCCGCAAGAATTGATTGGCTCCAATTCTTGGAGTGGTGAATCCGTTAGC
GAGGTGCCGCCGGCTTCCATTCAGGTCGAGGTGGCCCGGCTCCATGCACCGCGACGCAACGCGGGGAGGC
AGACAAGGTATAGGGCGGCGCCTACAATCCATGCCAACCCGTTCCATGTGCTCGCCGAGGCGGCATAAAT
CGCCGTGACGATCAGCGGTCCAATGATCGAAGTTAGGCTGGTAAGAGCCGCGAGCGATCCTTGAAGCTGT
CCCTGATGGTCGTCATCTACCTGCCTGGACAGCATGGCCTGCAACGCGGGCATCCCGATGCCGCCGGAAG
CGAGAAGAATCATAATGGGGAAGGCCATCCAGCCTCGCGTCGCGAACGCCAGCAAGACGTAGCCCAGCGC
GTCGGCCGCCATGCCGGCGATAATGGCCTGCTTCTCGCCGAAACGTTTGGTGGCGGGACCAGTGACGAAG
GCTTGAGCGAGGGCGTGCAAGATTCCGAATACCGCAAGCGACAGGCCGATCATCGTCGCGCTCCAGCGAA
AGCGGTCCTCGCCGAAAATGACCCAGAGCGCTGCCGGCACCTGTCCTACGAGTTGCATGATAAAGAAGAC
AGTCATAAGTGCGGCGACGATAGTCATGCCCCGCGCCCACCGGAAGGAGCTGACTGGGTTGAAGGCTCTC
AAGGGCATCGGTCGAGATCCCGGTGCCTAATGAGTGAGCTAACTTACATTAATTGCGTTGCGCTCACTGC
CCGCTTTCCAGTCGGGAAACCTGTCGTGCCAGCTGCATTAATGAATCGGCCAACGCGCGGGGAGAGGCGG
TTTGCGTATTGGGCGCCAGGGTGGTTTTTCTTTTCACCAGTGAGACGGGCAACAGCTGATTGCCCTTCAC
CGCCTGGCCCTGAGAGAGTTGCAGCAAGCGGTCCACGCTGGTTTGCCCCAGCAGGCGAAAATCCTGTTTG
ATGGTGGTTAACGGCGGGATATAACATGAGCTGTCTTCGGTATCGTCGTATCCCACTACCGAGATATCCG
CACCAACGCGCAGCCCGGACTCGGTAATGGCGCGCATTGCGCCCAGCGCCATCTGATCGTTGGCAACCAG
CATCGCAGTGGGAACGATGCCCTCATTCAGCATTTGCATGGTTTGTTGAAAACCGGACATGGCACTCCAG
TCGCCTTCCCGTTCCGCTATCGGCTGAATTTGATTGCGAGTGAGATATTTATGCCAGCCAGCCAGACGCA
GACGCGCCGAGACAGAACTTAATGGGCCCGCTAACAGCGCGATTTGCTGGTGACCCAATGCGACCAGATG
CTCCACGCCCAGTCGCGTACCGTCTTCATGGGAGAAAATAATACTGTTGATGGGTGTCTGGTCAGAGACA
TCAAGAAATAACGCCGGAACATTAGTGCAGGCAGCTTCCACAGCAATGGCATCCTGGTCATCCAGCGGAT
AGTTAATGATCAGCCCACTGACGCGTTGCGCGAGAAGATTGTGCACCGCCGCTTTACAGGCTTCGACGCC
GCTTCGTTCTACCATCGACACCACCACGCTGGCACCCAGTTGATCGGCGCGAGATTTAATCGCCGCGACA
ATTTGCGACGGCGCGTGCAGGGCCAGACTGGAGGTGGCAACGCCAATCAGCAACGACTGTTTGCCCGCCA
GTTGTTGTGCCACGCGGTTGGGAATGTAATTCAGCTCCGCCATCGCCGCTTCCACTTTTTCCCGCGTTTT
CGCAGAAACGTGGCTGGCCTGGTTCACCACGCGGGAAACGGTCTGATAAGAGACACCGGCATACTCTGCG
ACATCGTATAACGTTACTGGTTTCACATTCACCACCCTGAATTGACTCTCTTCCGGGCGCTATCATGCCA
TACCGCGAAAGGTTTTGCGCCATTCGATGGTGTCCGGGATCTCGACGCTCTCCCTTATGCGACTCCTGCA
TTAGGAAGCAGCCCAGTAGTAGGTTGAGGCCGTTGAGCACCGCCGCCGCAAGGAATGGTGCATGCAAGGA
GATGGCGCCCAACAGTCCCCCGGCCACGGGGCCTGCCACCATACCCACGCCGAAACAAGCGCTCATGAGC
CCGAAGTGGCGAGCCCGATCTTCCCCATCGGTGATGTCGGCGATATAGGCGCCAGCAACCGCACCTGTGG
CGCCGGTGATGCCGGCCACGATGCGTCCGGCGTAGAGGATCGAGATCTCGATCCCGCGAAATTAATACGA
CTCACTATAGGGGAATTGTGAGCGGATAACAATTCCCCTCTAGAAATAATTTTGTTTAACTTTAAGAAGG
AGATATACCATGGGGCATCATCATCATCATCACGAATTCATGTCCAAAACCGACTATATCCTGCGCGCTC
TGAGTAAAATCTCCCACAAACGCTGGGAACACTATATTATCAACCGTGTCGTCCATACACTGGATGACCC
TGATATCGAGTTCGTCTGTCAGCAGTGTATCCGTAAAGAAGGCCATCTGGGCAAAATCTATCTGGCGGAT
CTGCTGTTTCCTCAGCTGAACCTGTATCTGGAAATCGACGAGGCACACCATGATTCTAACGATGCTCGTA
AAGCCGATGCTGTTCGCCGTCTGGATATTGTTGAAGCCACCGGGTTTCAGGAAGAGCGTATTCCGGCGTC
TAACATTACCCTGTCCGAGGTGAATAAACTGGTGGATGAGTTTGTCCGCCTGGTGAAAGACAAAAAAGAG
GAGCTGGAGAACCAGGGACTGTTTTTTCGTTGGGACTATGACGAGCGTTATAGCGCTAAAAAACACATCA
ACACCGGTTATATGGCAGTTGGGCCGAATAGCGTATTCCGTTATCACCGTGACGCGCTGCAATGCTTTGG
TTATCGCCGTGAAGGCCATCATCAAAGTGGTGGTTGGGCTCTGCCGGCTGAAGTTGCTCAGTCAATCGGT
CTGACGGGTCGTGTTATGGTCTGGTTTCCTCGCCTGTATGAAGCTGGAGAGTGGAAAAATGCCCTGAGTG
CCGACGGTAACAAAATCACGGAACAGAGTCTGAATGCTACCCGTAACTATCAAGAAACGTGGGATTATCG
TATTGTCATGGCCCATTCTCGTGACGAGCTGAATCGTACCCTGTATCGCTTTCTGGGCGTGTTTGCCATC
GATGTGGATAAAAGCAGCGACGAAGTGAAAGTGTTTAGCCGTGTGTATTCCCGTGTGAACGTGTATCGTA
GCCAGAACTGACTCGAGGATCCGGCTGCTAACAAAGCCCGAAAGGAAGCTGAGTTGGCTGCTGCCACCGC
TGAGCAATAACTAGCATAACCCCTTGGGGCCTCTAAACGGGTCTTGAGGGGTTTTTTGCTGAAAGGAGGA
ACTATATCCGGATATCCCGCAAGAGGCCCGGCAGTACCGGCATAACCAAGCCTATGCCTACAGCATCCAG
GGTGACGGTGCCGAGGATGACGATGAGCGCATTGTTAGATTTCATACACGGTGCCTGACTGCGTTAGCAA
TTTAACTGTGATAAACTACCGCATTAAAGCTTATCGATGATAAGCTGTCAAACATGAGAATTAATTCTTG
AAGACGAAAGGGCCTCGTGATACGCCTATTTTTATAGGTTAATGTCATGATAATAATGGTTTCTTAGACG
TCAGGTGGCACTTTTCGGGGAAATGTGCGCGGAACCCCTATTTGTTTATTTTTCTAAATACATTCAAATA
TGTATCCGCTCATGAGACAATAACCCTGATAAATGCTTCAATAATATTGAAAAAGGAAGAGTATGAGTAT
TCAACATTTCCGTGTCGCCCTTATTCCCTTTTTTGCGGCATTTTGCCTTCCTGTTTTTGCTCACCCAGAA
ACGCTGGTGAAAGTAAAAGATGCTGAAGATCAGTTGGGTGCACGAGTGGGTTACATCGAACTGGATCTCA
ACAGCGGTAAGATCCTTGAGAGTTTTCGCCCCGAAGAACGTTTTCCAATGATGAGCACTTTTAAAGTTCT
GCTATGTGGCGCGGTATTATCCCGTGTTGACGCCGGGCAAGAGCAACTCGGTCGCCGCATACACTATTCT
CAGAATGACTTGGTTGAGTACTCACCAGTCACAGAAAAGCATCTTACG
Features (pLannotate 1.2.2; 19 found; start..end, strand, type, name):
    696..1284    +  rep_origin     ori: high-copy-number ColE1/pMB1/pBR322/pUC origin of replication
   1470..1609    -  misc_feature   bom: basis of mobility region from pBR322
   1711..1902    -  CDS            rop: Rop protein, which maintains plasmids at low copy number; rop
   1919..2299    +  CDS            YPB1_ECOLX: Protein predicted: Swiss-Prot protein existence level 4. From Escherichia coli.
   2541..3165    -  CDS            TcR (fragment): tetracycline efflux protein; tet; confers resistance to tetracycline
   3180..3201    -  protein_bind   CAP binding site: CAP binding activates transcription in the presence of cAMP. E. coli catabolite activator protein
   3214..4296    -  CDS            lacI: lac repressor; lacI; The lac repressor binds to the lac operator to inhibit transcription in E. coli. This inhibition can be relieved by adding lactose or isopropyl-β-D-thiogalactopyranoside (IPTG).
   4297..4374    -  promoter       lacI promoter: lacI
   4382..4661    -  CDS            TcR (fragment): tetracycline efflux protein; tet; confers resistance to tetracycline
   4683..4701    +  promoter       T7 promoter: promoter for bacteriophage T7 RNA polymerase
   4702..4726    +  protein_bind   lac operator: The lac repressor binds to the lac operator to inhibit transcription in E. coli. This inhibition can be relieved by adding lactose or isopropyl-β-D-thiogalactopyranoside (IPTG). lac repressor encoded by lacI
   4741..4763    +  RBS            RBS: efficient ribosome binding site from bacteriophage T7 gene 10 (Olins and Rangwala, 1989)
   4775..4792    +  CDS            capTEV™ (fragment): composite tag for in vivo biotinylation, TEV protease cleavage, and 6xHis tagging
   5694..5743    +  CDS            SET1 (fragment): solubility-enhancement tag derived from T7 phage gene 10B
   5751..5798    +  terminator     T7 terminator: transcription terminator for bacteriophage T7 RNA polymerase
   5821..5925    -  CDS            TcR (fragment): tetracycline efflux protein; tet; confers resistance to tetracycline
   5973..6001    -  promoter       tet promoter: E. coli promoter for tetracycline efflux protein gene
   6118..6222    +  promoter       AmpR promoter: bla
   6223..525     +  CDS            AmpR (across the origin): β-lactamase; bla; confers resistance to ampicillin, carbenicillin, and related antibiotics
