[The description below was written by a language model from this plasmid's Addgene catalogue record and pLannotate feature annotations shown in this document.]
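Description:
pET15b-PvuRts1I is a bacterial expression plasmid built on the pET15b backbone for producing the PvuRts1I restriction endonuclease with an N-terminal 6xHis tag supplied by the vector. PvuRts1I is described in the associated publication title as a 5-hydroxymethylcytosine-specific endonuclease, and the stated purpose is expression of the tagged protein in the E. coli strain ER2566, consistent with purification for structural work. The sequenced record is 6,558 nt. The plasmid replicates from a ColE1/pMB1-type origin and is selected with ampicillin through the β-lactamase gene and its own promoter. The catalogue lists it as high copy, although the backbone also retains the pBR322 bom region and the rop gene, which normally moderates copy number.

Expression follows the standard pET arrangement: a T7 promoter followed directly by a lac operator, the T7 gene 10 ribosome binding site, the open reading frame and a T7 terminator. A plasmid-borne lacI gene with its own promoter supplies repressor, so transcription depends on T7 RNA polymerase in the host and is relieved by IPTG. The annotation does not label the PvuRts1I coding sequence itself; it presumably occupies the unannotated stretch between the short His-tag match (called as a "capTEV" fragment) and the terminator region. The small "SET1" fragment just upstream of the terminator and the several tetracycline-resistance fragments and tet promoter are likely residual pBR322/pET backbone sequence rather than functional elements. The insert was cloned by restriction enzymes, with EcoRI and XhoI recorded as the 5′ and 3′ sites, though whether they survive is not known.
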