Addgene plasmid #86887: pET15b-PvuRts1I
Purpose: express N-term His tagged PvuRts1I in ER2566 strain
Depositing lab: Matthias Bochtler. Depositing organization: International Institute of Molecular and Cell Biology (IIMCB). Publication: Crystal structure of the 5hmC specific endonuclease PvuRts1I. Kazrani AA, Kowalska M, Czapinska H, Bochtler M. Nucleic Acids Res. 2014 May;42(9):5929-36. doi: 10.1093/nar/gku186. Epub 2014 Mar 14. PubMed 24634440.
Backbone
  Vector backbone: pET15b
  Vector type: Bacterial Expression
Growth in bacteria
  Bacterial resistance: Ampicillin, 100 μg/mL
  Growth temperature: 37°C
  Growth strain: DH5alpha
  Copy number: High Copy
Gene/Insert
  Gene/Insert name: PvuRts1I
  Entrez Gene: pvuRts1I (a.k.a. ST585_p002, Rts1_063)
  Tag / fusion protein: 6xHis (N terminal on backbone)
  Cloning method: Restriction Enzyme; 5′ cloning site EcoRI (unknown if destroyed); 3′ cloning site XhoI (unknown if destroyed)
  Sequencing primers: 5′ T7 promoter forward; 3′ T7 promoter reverse
Terms and licenses: Academic/Nonprofit Terms; Industry Terms: Not Available to Industry
How to cite: pET15b-PvuRts1I was a gift from Matthias Bochtler (Addgene plasmid # 86887 ; http://n2t.net/addgene:86887 ; RRID:Addgene_86887)
